>Addgene plasmid #24703 | GFAP-HSV-tk (pTGB008) | addgene partial sequence | sequence record 46413 | Xpress-F 5'-TATGGCTAGCATGACTGGT-3'
AAGGTGTAGTTGCTGCTGGAGATAAACTGGCGTTGTTCTTGAAGGTATTTGGCGGTGAAGTCCTGACTGC
GTTCGCTCGTACCTCCGTGACCACTTCTCGCCACATGGTACGTTCCATCTCCAGCGGTAAATCCGCTCAG
TTCCCTGTTCTGGGTCGCACTCAGGCAGCGTATCTGGCTCCGGGCGAGAACCTCGACGATAAACGTAAGG
ACATCAAACACACCGAGAAGGTAATCACCATTGACGGTCTCCTGACGGCTGACGTTCTGATTTATGATAT
TGAGGACGCGATGAACCACTACGACGTTCGCTCTGAGTATACCTCTCAGTTGGGTGAATCTCTGGCGATG
GCTGCGGATGGTGCGGTTCTGGCTGAGATTGCCGGTCTGTGTAACGTGGAAAGCAAATATAATGAGAACA
TCGAGGGCTTAGGTACTGCTACCGTAATTGAGACCACTCAGAACAAGGCCGCACTTACCGACCAAGTTGC
GCTGGGTAAGGAGATTATTGCGGCTCTGACTAAGGCTCGTGCGGCTCTGACCAAGAACTATGTTCCGGCT
GCTGACCGTGTGTTCTACTGTGACCCAGATAGCTACTCTGCGATTCTGGCAGCACTGATGCCGAACGCAG
CAAACTACGCTGCTCTGATTGACCCTGAGAA
