>Addgene plasmid #24703 | GFAP-HSV-tk (pTGB008) | addgene partial sequence | sequence record 150655 | LacZ-F2 5'-cctcttcgctattacgccag-3'
CCGCGCGTTGGCCGATTCATTAATGCAGGATCGATCCAGACATGATAAGATACATTGATGAGTTTGGACA
AACCACAACTAGAATGCAGTGAAAAAAATGCTTTATTTGTGAAATTTGTGATGCTATTGCTTTATTTGTA
ACCATTATAAGCTGCAATAAACAAGTTAACAACAACAATTGCATTCATTTTATGTTTCAGGTTCAGGGGG
AGGTGTGGGAGGTTTTTTAAAGCAAGTAAAACCTCTACAAATGTGGTATGGCTGATTATGATCATGAACA
GACTGTGAGGACTGAGGGGCCTGAAATGAGCCTTGGGACTGTGAATCTAAAATACACAAACAATTAGAAT
CACTAGCTCCTGTGTATAATATTTTCATAAATCATACTCAGTAAGCAAAACTCTCAAGCAGCAAGCATAT
GCAGCTAGTTTAACACATTATACACTTAAAAATTTTATATTTACCTTAGAGCTTTAAATCTCTGTAGGTA
GTTTGTCCAATTATGTCACACCACAGAAGTAAGGTTCCTTCACAAAGATCCCAAGCTAGCAGTTTTCCCA
GTCACGACGTTGTAAAACGACGGCCAGTGCCTAGCTTATAATACGACTCACTATAGGGAGAGAGCTATGA
CGTCGCATGCACGCGATCAACCACTTTGTACAAGAAAGCTGGGTCTAGATATCTCGAGTGCGGCCGCAAT
CTAGAGTCGAG
