[The description below was written by a language model from this plasmid's Addgene catalogue record.]
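Description:
GFAP-HSV-tk (pTGB008) is a large mammalian expression and transgene plasmid built on the GFAP-lacZ backbone, recorded as about 18 kb without the insert. It is propagated in E. coli as a low-copy plasmid under ampicillin selection. The record does not name the origin of replication, and no feature table is available, so the detailed layout of the plasmid cannot be described beyond the catalogue fields. According to the depositor's comments, most of the otherwise unidentified sequence is mouse genomic DNA encompassing the glial fibrillary acidic protein (GFAP) gene, which acts as a promoter cassette rather than a minimal promoter fragment.

The payload is the herpes simplex virus thymidine kinase (HSV-tk) coding sequence followed by an SV40 polyadenylation signal. It was inserted by restriction cloning between the NotI and SalI sites of the GFAP-lacZ plasmid, and both sites are retained. Placing the viral kinase within the mouse GFAP genomic context directs its expression to GFAP-expressing cells such as astrocytes and enteric glia. HSV-tk is a conditional suicide gene: it phosphorylates nucleoside analogues such as ganciclovir into toxic products that kill the expressing cells, particularly dividing ones, while cells lacking the enzyme are spared. The associated publication reports ablation of enteric glia in adult transgenic mice, which indicates that the construct was used to generate transgenic animals in which GFAP-positive glia can be selectively and inducibly eliminated in order to study their physiological roles. No epitope tags, fluorescent reporters or mammalian selection markers are recorded.
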