Addgene plasmid #24703: GFAP-HSV-tk (pTGB008)
Depositing lab: Michael Sofroniew. Depositing organization: University of Cambridge. Publication: Fulminant jejuno-ileitis following ablation of enteric glia in adult transgenic mice. Bush TG, Savidge TC, Freeman TC, Cox HJ, Campbell EA, Mucke L, Johnson MH, Sofroniew MV. Cell. 1998 Apr 17. 93(2):189-201. 10.1016/S0092-8674(00)81571-8 PubMed 9568712.
Backbone
  Vector backbone: GFAP-lacZ
  Backbone size w/o insert (bp): 18000
  Vector type: Mammalian Expression
Growth in bacteria
  Bacterial resistance: Ampicillin, 50 μg/mL
  Growth temperature: 37°C
  Growth strain: DH5alpha
  Copy number: Low Copy
Gene/Insert
  Gene/Insert name: HSV-tk (alt name: thymidine kinase from herpes simplex virus (HSV-Tk))
  Species: HSV
  Promoter: GFAP (glial fibrillary acidic protein)
  Cloning method: Restriction Enzyme; 5′ cloning site NotI (not destroyed); 3′ cloning site SalI (not destroyed)
  Sequencing primers: 5′ N/A; 3′ SV40pA-R
Terms and licenses: Academic/Nonprofit Terms; Industry Terms: Not Available to Industry
Depositor comments: All unidentified sequence is mouse genomic DNA encompassing the mouse GFAP (glial fibrillary acidic protein) gene. HSV-TK + SV40 polyA cloned into NotI/SalI sites of GFAP-lacZ plasmid as described in Bush et al., (1998) Cell 93:189-201. Details of this promoter cassette (clone 445) can be found in Johnson et al (1995) Glia 13:174-184.
How to cite: GFAP-HSV-tk (pTGB008) was a gift from Michael Sofroniew (Addgene plasmid # 24703)
